>Addgene plasmid #177833 | pCxcl1-Firefly-2-Tbx5-sites | addgene full sequence | sequence record 353276 | Addgene NGS Result
GATATCCTGAAGTCTCACTACTCCTCCCCCCCCCAACCCCCCAGCCGTCACTTGTCCAGCGAAGCACGTC
ACTCCCTCCCCTTTGGGACTTTGGGGCAAAAAGCAAAAATCCCAGAGTCTAATCCTTGGGAGTGGAGCAA
GGGGGAGGAGCGATGTCCTTTCCGGTTGCAGGGAAACACCCTGTACTCCGGGAATTTCCCTGGCCCGGAG
CTCTGGAGTTTCGAGCATAAAAGGGGCTCGCGGGAGCCCTAGAGCTCTTGGCAATCCGGTACTGTTGGTA
AAGCCACCATGGAAGATGCCAAAAACATTAAGAAGGGCCCAGCGCCATTCTACCCACTCGAAGACGGGAC
CGCCGGCGAGCAGCTGCACAAAGCCATGAAGCGCTACGCCCTGGTGCCCGGCACCATCGCCTTTACCGAC
GCACATATCGAGGTGGACATTACCTACGCCGAGTACTTCGAGATGAGCGTTCGGCTGGCAGAAGCTATGA
AGCGCTATGGGCTGAATACAAACCATCGGATCGTGGTGTGCAGCGAGAATAGCTTGCAGTTCTTCATGCC
CGTGTTGGGTGCCCTGTTCATCGGTGTGGCTGTGGCCCCAGCTAACGACATCTACAACGAGCGCGAGCTG
CTGAACAGCATGGGCATCAGCCAGCCCACCGTCGTATTCGTGAGCAAGAAAGGGCTGCAAAAGATCCTCA
ACGTGCAAAAGAAGCTACCGATCATACAAAAGATCATCATCATGGATAGCAAGACCGACTACCAGGGCTT
CCAAAGCATGTACACCTTCGTGACTTCCCATTTGCCACCCGGCTTCAACGAGTACGACTTCGTGCCCGAG
AGCTTCGACCGGGACAAAACCATCGCCCTGATCATGAACAGTAGTGGCAGTACCGGATTGCCCAAGGGCG
TAGCCCTACCGCACCGCACCGCTTGTGTCCGATTCAGTCATGCCCGCGACCCCATCTTCGGCAACCAGAT
CATCCCCGACACCGCTATCCTCAGCGTGGTGCCATTTCACCACGGCTTCGGCATGTTCACCACGCTGGGC
TACTTGATCTGCGGCTTTCGGGTCGTGCTCATGTACCGCTTCGAGGAGGAGCTATTCTTGCGCAGCTTGC
AAGACTATAAGATTCAATCTGCCCTGCTGGTGCCCACACTATTTAGCTTCTTCGCTAAGAGCACTCTCAT
CGACAAGTACGACCTAAGCAACTTGCACGAGATCGCCAGCGGCGGGGCGCCGCTCAGCAAGGAGGTAGGT
GAGGCCGTGGCCAAACGCTTCCACCTACCAGGCATCCGCCAGGGCTACGGCCTGACAGAAACAACCAGCG
CCATTCTGATCACCCCCGAAGGGGACGACAAGCCTGGCGCAGTAGGCAAGGTGGTGCCCTTCTTCGAGGC
TAAGGTGGTGGACTTGGACACCGGTAAGACACTGGGTGTGAACCAGCGCGGCGAGCTGTGCGTCCGTGGC
CCCATGATCATGAGCGGCTACGTTAACAACCCCGAGGCTACAAACGCTCTCATCGACAAGGACGGCTGGC
TGCACAGCGGCGACATCGCCTACTGGGACGAGGACGAGCACTTCTTCATCGTGGACCGGCTGAAGAGCCT
GATCAAATACAAGGGCTACCAGGTAGCCCCAGCCGAACTGGAGAGCATCCTGCTGCAACACCCCAACATC
TTCGACGCCGGGGTCGCCGGCCTGCCCGACGACGATGCCGGCGAGCTGCCCGCCGCAGTCGTCGTGCTGG
AACACGGTAAAACCATGACCGAGAAGGAGATCGTGGACTATGTGGCCAGCCAGGTTACAACCGCCAAGAA
GCTGCGCGGTGGTGTTGTGTTCGTGGACGAGGTGCCTAAAGGACTGACCGGCAAGTTGGACGCCCGCAAG
ATCCGCGAGATTCTCATTAAGGCCAAGAAGGGCGGCAAGATCGCCGTGTAATAATTCTAGAGTCGGGGCG
GCCGGCCGCTTCGAGCAGACATGATAAGATACATTGATGAGTTTGGACAAACCACAACTAGAATGCAGTG
AAAAAAATGCTTTATTTGTGAAATTTGTGATGCTATTGCTTTATTTGTAACCATTATAAGCTGCAATAAA
CAAGTTAACAACAACAATTGCATTCATTTTATGTTTCAGGTTCAGGGGGAGGTGTGGGAGGTTTTTTAAA
GCAAGTAAAACCTCTACAAATGTGGTAAAATCGATAAGGATCCGCTGGGTGTCAGCCCGATGCCCTTGAG
AGCCTTCAACCCAGTCAGCTCCTTCCGGTGGGCGCGGGGCATGACTATCGTCGCCGCACTTATGACTGTC
TTCTTTCTGGGTGTCAGCATCATGCAACTCGTAGGACAGGTGCCGGCAGCGCTCTTCCGCTTCCTCGCTC
ACTGACTCGCTGCGCTCGGTCGTTCGGCTGCGGCGAGCGGTATCAGCTCACTCAAAGGCGGTAATACGGT
TATCCACAGAATCAGGGGATAACGCAGGAAAGAACATGTGAGCAAAAGGCCAGCAAAAGGCCAGGAACCG
TAAAAAGGCCGCGTTGCTGGCGTTTTTCCATAGGCTCCGCCCCCCTGACGAGCATCACAAAAATCGACGC
TCAAGTCAGAGGTGGCGAAACCCGACAGGACTATAAAGATACCAGGCGTTTCCCCCTGGAAGCTCCCTCG
TGCGCTCTCCTGTTCCGACCCTGCCGCTTACCGGATACCTGTCCGCCTTTCTCCCTTCGGGAAGCGTGGC
GCTTTCTCATAGCTCACGCTGTAGGTATCTCAGTTCGGTGTAGGTCGTTCGCTCCAAGCTGGGCTGTGTG
CACGAACCCCCCGTTCAGCCCGACCGCTGCGCCTTATCCGGTAACTATCGTCTTGAGTCCAACCCGGTAA
GACACGACTTATCGCCACTGGCAGCAGCCACTGGTAACAGGATTAGCAGAGCGAGGTATGTAGGCGGTGC
TACAGAGTTCTTGAAGTGGTGGCCTAACTACGGCTACACTAGAAGAACAGTATTTGGTATCTGCGCTCTG
CTGAAGCCAGTTACCTTCGGAAAAAGAGTTGGTAGCTCTTGATCCGGCAAACAAACCACCGCTGGTAGCG
GTGGTTTTTTTGTTTGCAAGCAGCAGATTACGCGCAGAAAAAAAGGATCTCAAGAAGATCCTTTGATCTT
TTCTACGGGGTCTGACGCTCAGTGGAACGAAAACTCACGTTAAGGGATTTTGGTCATGAGATTATCAAAA
AGGATCTTCACCTAGATCCTTTTAAATTAAAAATGAAGTTTTAAATCAATCTAAAGTATATATGAGTAAA
CTTGGTCTGACAGCGGCCGCAAATGCTAAACCACTGCAGTGGTTACCAGTGCTTGATCAGTGAGGCACCG
ATCTCAGCGATCTGCCTATTTCGTTCGTCCATAGTGGCCTGACTCCCCGTCGTGTAGATCACTACGATTC
GTGAGGGCTTACCATCAGGCCCCAGCGCAGCAATGATGCCGCGAGAGCCGCGTTCACCGGCCCCCGATTT
GTCAGCAATGAACCAGCCAGCAGGGAGGGCCGAGCGAAGAAGTGGTCCTGCTACTTTGTCCGCCTCCATC
CAGTCTATGAGCTGCTGTCGTGATGCTAGAGTAAGAAGTTCGCCAGTGAGTAGTTTCCGAAGAGTTGTGG
CCATTGCTACTGGCATCGTGGTATCACGCTCGTCGTTCGGTATGGCTTCGTTCAACTCTGGTTCCCAGCG
GTCAAGCCGGGTCACATGATCACCCATATTATGAAGAAATGCAGTCAGCTCCTTAGGGCCTCCGATCGTT
GTCAGAAGTAAGTTGGCCGCGGTGTTGTCGCTCATGGTAATGGCAGCACTACACAATTCTCTTACCGTCA
TGCCATCCGTAAGATGCTTTTCCGTGACCGGCGAGTACTCAACCAAGTCGTTTTGTGAGTAGTGTATACG
GCGACCAAGCTGCTCTTGCCCGGCGTCTATACGGGACAACACCGCGCCACATAGCAGTACTTTGAAAGTG
CTCATCATCGGGAATCGTTCTTCGGGGCGGAAAGACTCAAGGATCTTGCCGCTATTGAGATCCAGTTCGA
TATAGCCCACTCTTGCACCCAGTTGATCTTCAGCATCTTTTACTTTCACCAGCGTTTCGGGGTGTGCAAA
AACAGGCAAGCAAAATGCCGCAAAGAAGGGAATGAGTGCGACACGAAAATGTTGGATGCTCATACTCGTC
CTTTTTCAATATTATTGAAGCATTTATCAGGGTTACTAGTACGTCTCTCAAGGATAAGTAAGTAATATTA
AGGTACGGGAGGTATTGGACAGGCCGCAATAAAATATCTTTATTTTCATTACATCTGTGTGTTGGTTTTT
TGTGTGAATCGATAGTACTAACATACGCTCTCCATCAAAACAAAACGAAACAAAACAAACTAGCAAAATA
GGCTGTCCCCAGTGCAAGTGCAGGTGCCAGAACATTTCTCTGGCCTAACTGGCCGGTACCTGAGCTCGCT
AGCCTCGAG
Features (pLannotate 1.2.2; 9 found; start..end, strand, type, name):
    289..1941    +  CDS            luciferase: firefly luciferase synthetic luc2 version of the luciferase gene
   1985..2106    -  polyA_signal   SV40 poly(A) signal: SV40 polyadenylation signal
   2129..2197    -  CDS            large T antigen (fragment): large T antigen from SV40 (simian virus 40)
   2227..2424    +  CDS            tetA (fragment): TCR3_ECOLX - Experimental evidence at protein level: Swiss-Prot protein existence level 1. Resistance to tetracycline by an active tetracycline efflux. This is an energy-dependent process that decreases the accumulation of the antibiotic in whole cells. This protein functions as a metal- tetracycline/H(+) antiporter. From Escherichia coli. This protein is used as a marker in many commonly used cloning vectors, such as pBR322 and pACYC184.
   2545..3133    -  rep_origin     ori: high-copy-number ColE1/pMB1/pBR322/pUC origin of replication
   3333..4193    -  CDS            AmpR: β-lactamase confers resistance to ampicillin, carbenicillin, and related antibiotics
   4194..4235    -  promoter       AmpR promoter (fragment): bla
   4298..4346    +  polyA_signal   poly(A) signal: synthetic polyadenylation signal
   4360..4451    +  misc_feature   pause site: RNA polymerase II transcriptional pause signal from the human α2 globin gene
