[The description below was written by a language model from this plasmid's Addgene catalogue record and pLannotate feature annotations shown in this document.]
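Description:
pCxcl1-Firefly-2-Tbx5-sites is a firefly luciferase reporter plasmid built on the pGL4.23-GW backbone and assembled by Gibson cloning. It is propagated in E. coli through a high-copy ColE1/pUC-type origin and selected with ampicillin via the β-lactamase (AmpR) gene and its bla promoter. The sequenced record is 4,489 nt. No mammalian selection marker is annotated, which is consistent with use in transient transfection assays.

The payload is the synthetic luc2 version of firefly luciferase, followed by an SV40 polyadenylation signal. According to the depositor, the mouse Cxcl1 gene promoter was inserted to drive luciferase, and two Tbx5 consensus binding sites were placed at a downstream enhancer position. Neither the Cxcl1 promoter nor the Tbx5 sites are called out in the automated feature table. The promoter presumably lies in the unannotated stretch just upstream of the luciferase coding sequence, but the exact position of the Tbx5 sites cannot be determined from the annotations. Upstream of the reporter cassette sit a synthetic poly(A) signal and an RNA polymerase II pause site from the human α2 globin gene. These standard pGL4 elements suppress read-through transcription from the backbone and so lower background signal. The short large T antigen and tetA fragment calls appear to be incidental homology matches in backbone sequence, not functional genes.

The construct is intended to measure transcriptional activity of the mouse Cxcl1 promoter and to test how Tbx5 binding at an enhancer-like position influences it, in the context of work on Cxcl1 chemokine regulation in cardiac cells.
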