Addgene plasmid #177833: pCxcl1-Firefly-2-Tbx5-sites
Purpose: Luciferase reporter for mouse Cxcl1 with two Tbx5 consensus binding sites
Depositing lab: Alexander Ruthenburg. Depositing organization: University of Chicago. Publication: The cardiac lncRNA Chantico directly regulates Cxcl1 chemokine transcription. Hall JM, Kainth AS, Rowton MJ, Lu E, Haddad G, Keplinger AJ, Šćepanović J , Perez-Cervantes C, Chan SSK, Piccirilli JA, Moskowitz IP, Ruthenburg AJ. bioRxiv 2021.12.23.474040 10.1101/2021.12.23.474040.
Backbone
  Vector backbone: pGL4.23-GW
  Vector type: Luciferase
Growth in bacteria
  Bacterial resistance: Ampicillin, 100 μg/mL
  Growth temperature: 37°C
  Growth strain: DH5alpha
  Copy number: High Copy
Gene/Insert
  Gene/Insert name: Luciferase
  Species: Firefly
  Promoter: Cxcl1
  Cloning method: Gibson Cloning
Terms and licenses: Academic/Nonprofit Terms; Industry Terms: Not Available to Industry
Depositor comments: The mouse Cxcl1 gene promoter was inserted to drive Firefly luciferase expression. At a downstream enhancer position, two Tbx5 consensus binding sites were inserted. Please visit https://www.biorxiv.org/content/10.1101/2021.12.23.474040v1 for bioRxiv preprint.
How to cite: pCxcl1-Firefly-2-Tbx5-sites was a gift from Alexander Ruthenburg (Addgene plasmid # 177833 ; http://n2t.net/addgene:177833 ; RRID:Addgene_177833)
